Addgene plasmid #160977: pEGFP-N1 hMOG-alpha3-EGFP
Purpose: Expresses a human myelin oligodendrocyte glycoprotein isoform alpha3 - EGFP fusion protein in mammalian cells
Depositing lab: Markus Reindl. Publication: Differential Binding of Autoantibodies to MOG Isoforms in Inflammatory Demyelinating Diseases. Schanda K, Peschl P, Lerch M, Seebacher B, Mindorf S, Ritter N, Probst M, Hegen H, Di Pauli F, Wendel EM, Lechner C, Baumann M, Mariotto S, Ferrari S, Saiz A, Farrell M, Leite MIS, Irani SR, Palace J, Lutterotti A, Kumpfel T, Vukusic S, Marignier R, Waters P, Rostasy K, Berger T, Probst C, Hoftberger R, Reindl M. Neurol Neuroimmunol Neuroinflamm. 2021 Jun 15;8(5). pii: 8/5/e1027. doi: 10.1212/NXI.0000000000001027. Print 2021 Jul. PubMed 34131067.
Backbone
  Vector backbone: pEGFP-N1
  Backbone manufacturer: Takara Clontech
  Backbone size w/o insert (bp): 4725
  Total vector size (bp): 5396
  Vector type: Mammalian Expression
  Selectable markers: Neomycin (select with G418)
Growth in bacteria
  Bacterial resistance: Kanamycin, 50 μg/mL
  Growth temperature: 37°C
  Growth strain: DH5alpha
  Copy number: High Copy
Gene/Insert
  Gene/Insert name: Homo sapiens myelin oligodendrocyte glycoprotein (MOG), transcript variant alpha3 (alt name: MOG alpha-3 isoform)
  Species: H. sapiens (human)
  Insert size (bp): 671
  GenBank ID: NM_001008228.3
  Entrez Gene: MOG (a.k.a. BTN6, BTNL11, MOGIG2, NRCLP7)
  Promoter: CMV
  Tag / fusion protein: EGFP (C terminal on insert)
  Cloning method: Restriction Enzyme; 5′ cloning site XhoI (not destroyed); 3′ cloning site SalI (not destroyed)
  Sequencing primers: 5′ CMV forward
Terms and licenses: Academic/Nonprofit Terms; Industry Terms: Not Available to Industry
How to cite: pEGFP-N1 hMOG-alpha3-EGFP was a gift from Markus Reindl (Addgene plasmid # 160977 ; http://n2t.net/addgene:160977 ; RRID:Addgene_160977)
