[The description below was written by a language model from this plasmid's Addgene catalogue record and pLannotate feature annotations shown in this document.]
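Description:
pEGFP-N1 hMOG-alpha3-EGFP is a mammalian expression plasmid of about 5.4 kb built on the Clontech pEGFP-N1 backbone. It carries the coding sequence of the human myelin oligodendrocyte glycoprotein (MOG) alpha3 transcript variant, an insert of roughly 670 bp cloned between the XhoI and SalI sites of the multiple cloning site, both of which are retained. The insert sits upstream of EGFP, so the fluorescent protein is fused to the C terminus of MOG. Transcription is driven by the human cytomegalovirus immediate early enhancer and promoter and terminated by the SV40 polyadenylation signal. In the sequenced record the whole expression unit is annotated on the reverse strand, which reflects only the orientation of the deposited sequence.

The plasmid is propagated at high copy in E. coli through a pUC-type ColE1 origin, and an f1 origin is also present. A single Tn5 aminoglycoside phosphotransferase gene (NeoR/KanR) provides both selections. A bacterial bla-type promoter gives kanamycin resistance in bacteria, while the SV40 enhancer and early promoter, with the HSV TK polyadenylation signal, allow G418 selection of stably transfected mammalian cells. The short fragments annotated as ble, bGH poly(A) and SV40 large T antigen are partial matches within backbone sequence rather than functional elements.

The stated purpose is to express the MOG alpha3–EGFP fusion in mammalian cells. The associated publication compares autoantibody binding across MOG isoforms in inflammatory demyelinating diseases. This suggests use in cell-based antibody-binding assays in which EGFP marks the transfected, MOG-expressing cells, although the record does not describe the assay format.
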