Features (pLannotate 1.2.2; 16 found; start..end, strand, type, name):
    251..355     -  promoter       AmpR promoter: bla
    382..810     +  rep_origin     f1 ori (sequence partly withheld): f1 bacteriophage origin of replication; arrow indicates direction of (+) strand synthesis
    844..965     -  polyA_signal   SV40 poly(A) signal: SV40 polyadenylation signal
    988..1071    -  CDS            large T antigen (fragment): large T antigen from SV40 (simian virus 40)
   1088..1807    -  CDS            EGFP: the original enhanced GFP (Yang et al., 1996) mammalian codon-optimized
   1821..1858    -  misc_feature   MCS (fragment): multiple cloning site
   1859..2530    -  CDS            MOG (fragment): MOG_HUMAN - Experimental evidence at protein level: Swiss-Prot protein existence level 1. (Microbial infection) Acts as a receptor for rubella virus. From Homo sapiens (Human).
   2531..2558    -  misc_feature   MCS (fragment): multiple cloning site
   2581..2784    -  promoter       CMV promoter: human cytomegalovirus (CMV) immediate early promoter
   2785..3088    -  enhancer       CMV enhancer: human cytomegalovirus immediate early enhancer
   3263..3851    -  rep_origin     ori: high-copy-number ColE1/pMB1/pBR322/pUC origin of replication
   4073..4089    +  polyA_signal   bGH poly(A) signal (fragment): bovine growth hormone polyadenylation signal
   4180..4227    -  polyA_signal   HSV TK poly(A) signal: herpes simplex virus thymidine kinase polyadenylation signal (Cole and Stacy, 1985)
   4286..4438    -  CDS            ble (fragment): BLE_KLEPN - Experimental evidence at protein level: Swiss-Prot protein existence level 1. Binding protein with a strong affinity to the bleomycin family of antibiotics. Binds to CL990; an antimitotic-antibiotic compound. From Klebsiella pneumoniae.
   4459..5253    -  CDS            NeoR/KanR: aminoglycoside phosphotransferase from Tn5; aph(3')-II (or nptII); confers resistance to neomycin, kanamycin, and G418 (Geneticin®)
   5288..249     -  promoter       SV40 promoter (across the origin): SV40 enhancer and early promoter
>Addgene plasmid #160977 | pEGFP-N1 hMOG-alpha3-EGFP | addgene full sequence | sequence record 339545 | Addgene NGS Result
GGCGGAGAATGGGCGGAACTGGGCGGAGTTAGGGGCGGGATGGGCGGAGTTAGGGGCGGGACTATGGTTG
CTGACTAATTGAGATGCATGCTTTGCATACTTCTGCCTGCTGGGGAGCCTGGGGACTTTCCACACCTGGT
TGCTGACTAATTGAGATGCATGCTTTGCATACTTCTGCCTGCTGGGGAGCCTGGGGACTTTCCACACCCT
AACTGACACACATTCCACAGCTGGTTCTTTCCGCCTCAGGACTCTTCCTTTTTCAATATTATTGAAGCAT
TTATCAGGGTTATTGTCTCATGAGCGGATACATATTTGAATGTATTTAGAAAAATAAACAAATAGGGGTT
CCGCGCACATTTCCCCGAAAAGTGCCACCTG
[124 nt withheld, positions 382-505]
C
[91 nt withheld, positions 507-597]
A
[49 nt withheld, positions 599-647]
CCTTTGACGTTGGAGTCCACGTTCTTT
[37 nt withheld, positions 675-711]
ACCCTATCTCGGTCTATTCTTTTGATTTATAAGGGATTTTGCCGATTTCGGCCTATTGGTTAAAAAATGA
GCTGATTTAACAAAAATTTAACGCGAATTTTAACAAAATATTAACGCTTACAATTTACGCCTTAAGATAC
ATTGATGAGTTTGGACAAACCACAACTAGAATGCAGTGAAAAAAATGCTTTATTTGTGAAATTTGTGATG
CTATTGCTTTATTTGTAACCATTATAAGCTGCAATAAACAAGTTAACAACAACAATTGCATTCATTTTAT
GTTTCAGGTTCAGGGGGAGGTGTGGGAGGTTTTTTAAAGCAAGTAAAACCTCTACAAATGTGGTATGGCT
GATTATGATCTAGAGTCGCGGCCGCTTTACTTGTACAGCTCGTCCATGCCGAGAGTGATCCCGGCGGCGG
TCACGAACTCCAGCAGGACCATGTGATCGCGCTTCTCGTTGGGGTCTTTGCTCAGGGCGGACTGGGTGCT
CAGGTAGTGGTTGTCGGGCAGCAGCACGGGGCCGTCGCCGATGGGGGTGTTCTGCTGGTAGTGGTCGGCG
AGCTGCACGCTGCCGTCCTCGATGTTGTGGCGGATCTTGAAGTTCACCTTGATGCCGTTCTTCTGCTTGT
CGGCCATGATATAGACGTTGTGGCTGTTGTAGTTGTACTCCAGCTTGTGCCCCAGGATGTTGCCGTCCTC
CTTGAAGTCGATGCCCTTCAGCTCGATGCGGTTCACCAGGGTGTCGCCCTCGAACTTCACCTCGGCGCGG
GTCTTGTAGTTGCCGTCGTCCTTGAAGAAGATGGTGCGCTCCTGGACGTAGCCTTCGGGCATGGCGGACT
TGAAGAAGTCGTGCTGCTTCATGTGGTCGGGGTAGCGGCTGAAGCACTGCACGCCGTAGGTCAGGGTGGT
CACGAGGGTGGGCCAGGGCACGGGCAGCTTGCCGGTGGTGCAGATGAACTTCAGGGTCAGCTTGCCGTAG
GTGGCATCGCCCTCGCCCTCGCCGGACACGCTGAACTTGTGGCCGTTTACGTCGCCGTCCAGCTCGACCA
GGATGGGCACCACCCCGGTGAACAGCTCCTCGCCCTTGCTCACCATGGTGGCGACCGGTGGATCCCGGGC
CCGCGGTACCGTCGACTGCAGAATTCGGAAGGGATTTCGTAGCTCTTCAAGGAATTGCCCTGTCTTTTTT
GGTTCCTTAACCTGGGGTCCTAGAACACCAAAGGACTCAAAAGTCCGGTGGAGATTCTCTATCTCTGCTC
GAAGTTTTCCTCTCAGTCTGTACTGCAGGCAGAGGAAGATGAGGCCAACAGTGATCTGCAGGAGGAGCAC
AGGCAGCACCGCGAGGAGAACCAGCACTCCAGGGCTCACCCAGTAGAAAGGATCTTCTACTTTCAATTCC
ATTGCTGCCTCCTCTTGGTAAGAATGATCTCGGAAGAAGCAGGTGAAACCTCCTTCATCTGAGAACCTTA
CATTCCGGATCCTGAGAGTCACCTTTCCCTCACCAATAGCATCTTTCAGCAGCTCTGTCCGGCCCCGATA
TTCAGGTGCCTGGTCTCCATCTTGGTCCTTGCCATTTCTGTAGAGATGAACCACCCTAGAGAAGGGGGGG
CGGTACCACCCCACCTCCATGCCTGTAGCGTTCTTCCCAGGAGATATGCGACATGGCAATTCCACTTCAT
CCCCGACCAGAGCCCGGATAGGGTGTCTTGGTCCTATCACTCTGAACTGCCCTGCATAGCTGGAAGACAC
TTGGAGGAGGAGGAGGAGGAGGAAGGAGCAGAGGCAGCTGGGCAGAGAGGGTCTTGATAAGCTTGCCATC
TCGAGATCTGAGTCCGGTAGCGCTAGCGGATCTGACGGTTCACTAAACCAGCTCTGCTTATATAGACCTC
CCACCGTACACGCCTACCGCCCATTTGCGTCAATGGGGCGGAGTTGTTACGACATTTTGGAAAGTCCCGT
TGATTTTGGTGCCAAAACAAACTCCCATTGACGTCAATGGGGTGGAGACTTGGAAATCCCCGTGAGTCAA
ACCGCTATCCACGCCCATTGATGTACTGCCAAAACCGCATCACCATGGTAATAGCGATGACTAATACGTA
GATGTACTGCCAAGTAGGAAAGTCCCATAAGGTCATGTACTGGGCATAATGCCAGGCGGGCCATTTACCG
TCATTGACGTCAATAGGGGGCGTACTTGGCATATGATACACTTGATGTACTGCCAAGTGGGCAGTTTACC
GTAAATACTCCACCCATTGACGTCAATGGAAAGTCCCTATTGGCGTTACTATGGGAACATACGTCATTAT
TGACGTCAATGGGCGGGGGTCGTTGGGCGGTCAGCCAGGCGGGCCATTTACCGTAAGTTATGTAACGCGG
AACTCCATATATGGGCTATGAACTAATGACCCCGTAATTGATTACTATTAATAACTAATGCATGGCGGTA
ATACGGTTATCCACAGAATCAGGGGATAACGCAGGAAAGAACATGTGAGCAAAAGGCCAGCAAAAGGCCA
GGAACCGTAAAAAGGCCGCGTTGCTGGCGTTTTTCCATAGGCTCCGCCCCCCTGACGAGCATCACAAAAA
TCGACGCTCAAGTCAGAGGTGGCGAAACCCGACAGGACTATAAAGATACCAGGCGTTTCCCCCTGGAAGC
TCCCTCGTGCGCTCTCCTGTTCCGACCCTGCCGCTTACCGGATACCTGTCCGCCTTTCTCCCTTCGGGAA
GCGTGGCGCTTTCTCATAGCTCACGCTGTAGGTATCTCAGTTCGGTGTAGGTCGTTCGCTCCAAGCTGGG
CTGTGTGCACGAACCCCCCGTTCAGCCCGACCGCTGCGCCTTATCCGGTAACTATCGTCTTGAGTCCAAC
CCGGTAAGACACGACTTATCGCCACTGGCAGCAGCCACTGGTAACAGGATTAGCAGAGCGAGGTATGTAG
GCGGTGCTACAGAGTTCTTGAAGTGGTGGCCTAACTACGGCTACACTAGAAGAACAGTATTTGGTATCTG
CGCTCTGCTGAAGCCAGTTACCTTCGGAAAAAGAGTTGGTAGCTCTTGATCCGGCAAACAAACCACCGCT
GGTAGCGGTGGTTTTTTTGTTTGCAAGCAGCAGATTACGCGCAGAAAAAAAGGATCTCAAGAAGATCCTT
TGATCTTTTCTACGGGGTCTGACGCTCAGTGGAACGAAAACTCACGTTAAGGGATTTTGGTCATGAGATT
ATCAAAAAGGATCTTCACCTAGATCCTTTTAAATTAAAAATGAAGTTTTAAATCAATCTAAAGTATATAT
GAGTAACCTGAGGCTATGGCAGGGCCTGCCGCCCCGACGTTGGCTGCGAGCCCTGGGCCTTCACCCGAAC
TTGGGGGGTGGGGTGGGGAAAAGGAAGAAACGCGGGCGTATTGGCCCCAATGGGGTCTCGGTGGGGTATC
GACAGAGTGCCAGCCCTGGGACCGAACCCCGCGTTTATGAACAAACGACCCAACACCGTGCGTTTTATTC
TGTCTTTTTATTGCCGTCATAGCGCGGGTTCCTTCCGGTATTGTCTCCTTCCGTGTTTCAGTTAGCCTCC
CCCTAGGGTGGGCGAAGAACTCCAGCATGAGATCCCCGCGCTGGAGGATCATCCAGCCGGCGTCCCGGAA
AACGATTCCGAAGCCCAACCTTTCATAGAAGGCGGCGGTGGAATCGAAATCTCGTGATGGCAGGTTGGGC
GTCGCTTGGTCGGTCATTTCGAACCCCAGAGTCCCGCTCAGAAGAACTCGTCAAGAAGGCGATAGAAGGC
GATGCGCTGCGAATCGGGAGCGGCGATACCGTAAAGCACGAGGAAGCGGTCAGCCCATTCGCCGCCAAGC
TCTTCAGCAATATCACGGGTAGCCAACGCTATGTCCTGATAGCGGTCCGCCACACCCAGCCGGCCACAGT
CGATGAATCCAGAAAAGCGGCCATTTTCCACCATGATATTCGGCAAGCAGGCATCGCCATGGGTCACGAC
GAGATCCTCGCCGTCGGGCATGCTCGCCTTGAGCCTGGCGAACAGTTCGGCTGGCGCGAGCCCCTGATGC
TCTTCGTCCAGATCATCCTGATCGACAAGACCGGCTTCCATCCGAGTACGTGCTCGCTCGATGCGATGTT
TCGCTTGGTGGTCGAATGGGCAGGTAGCCGGATCAAGCGTATGCAGCCGCCGCATTGCATCAGCCATGAT
GGATACTTTCTCGGCAGGAGCAAGGTGAGATGACAGGAGATCCTGCCCCGGCACTTCGCCCAATAGCAGC
CAGTCCCTTCCCGCTTCAGTGACAACGTCGAGCACAGCTGCGCAAGGAACGCCCGTCGTGGCCAGCCACG
ATAGCCGCGCTGCCTCGTCTTGCAGTTCATTCAGGGCACCGGACAGGTCGGTCTTGACAAAAAGAACCGG
GCGCCCCTGCGCTGACAGCCGGAACACGGCGGCATCAGAGCAGCCGATTGTCTGTTGTGCCCAGTCATAG
CCGAATAGCCTCTCCACCCAAGCGGCCGGAGAACCTGCGTGCAATCCATCTTGTTCAATCATGCGAAACG
ATCCTCATCCTGTCTCTTGATCGATCTTTGCAAAAGCCTAGGCCTCCAAAAAAGCCTCCTCACTACTTCT
GGAATAGCTCAGAGGCCGAGGCGGCCTCGGCCTCTGCATAAATAAAAAAAATTAGTCAGCCATGG
